Addgene plasmid #154138: pEG03
Purpose: This plasmid carries fucO and aldA under the control of P_gyrA promoter, which is used for study about Improving ethylene glycol utilization in Escherichia coli fermentation.
Depositing lab: Kang Zhou. Depositing organization: National University of Singapore. Publication: Improving ethylene glycol utilization in Escherichia coli fermentation. Panda S, Fung V, Zhou J, Liang H, Zhou K. Biochemical Engineering Journal 10.1016/j.bej.2021.107957.
Backbone
  Vector backbone: p15A-cam-P_gyrA
  Backbone size w/o insert (bp): 2751
  Total vector size (bp): 5363
  Vector type: Bacterial Expression
Growth in bacteria
  Bacterial resistance: Chloramphenicol, 25 μg/mL
  Growth temperature: 37°C
  Growth strain: DH5alpha
  Copy number: Low Copy
Gene/Insert
  Gene/Insert name: fucO, aldA
  Species: Escherichia coli str. K-12 substr. MG1655
  Insert size (bp): 2612
  GenBank ID: 947273, 945672
  Promoter: P_gyrA
  Cloning method: Ligation Independent Cloning
  Sequencing primers: 5′ gctaacagaatgattctgaacgaaacg; 3′ agactgtaaataaaccacctgg
Terms and licenses: Academic/Nonprofit Terms; Industry Terms: Not Available to Industry
How to cite: pEG03 was a gift from Kang Zhou (Addgene plasmid # 154138 ; http://n2t.net/addgene:154138 ; RRID:Addgene_154138)
