[The description below was written by a language model from this plasmid's Addgene catalogue record and pLannotate feature annotations shown in this document.]
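Description:
pEG03 is a bacterial expression plasmid of about 5.4 kb built on a p15A-cam-P_gyrA backbone for use in Escherichia coli. It replicates from the p15A origin, which gives a low-to-medium copy number and is compatible with ColE1-type plasmids. Selection is by chloramphenicol resistance, provided by a chloramphenicol acetyltransferase gene under its own cat promoter and oriented opposite to the expression cassette.

The payload is a roughly 2.6 kb insert carrying two native E. coli K-12 MG1655 genes, fucO and aldA, placed in tandem on the same strand. fucO comes first and is preceded by a bacteriophage T7 gene 10 ribosome binding site; aldA follows after a short intergenic gap, an arrangement consistent with an operon-like unit. The catalogue states that both genes are under the control of the P_gyrA promoter. That promoter is not annotated as a feature. However, a ubiG fragment is detected just upstream of the RBS; ubiG neighbours gyrA on the E. coli chromosome, so this hit is plausibly part of the gyrA upstream region. FucO is an oxidoreductase that can convert ethylene glycol to glycolaldehyde, and AldA is an aldehyde dehydrogenase that oxidises the aldehyde to glycolate. Together they form the entry route for ethylene glycol assimilation.

The other short hits (pheA, insA, bom, RSF ori and TcR fragments) look like backbone remnants or partial matches rather than functional elements. The depositor sequence and the repository's sequencing result differ by only a few bases in length and show the same organisation. The plasmid was made for a study on improving ethylene glycol utilisation in E. coli fermentation.
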