Features (pLannotate 1.2.2; 11 found; start..end, strand, type, name):
    211..233     +  RBS            RBS: efficient ribosome binding site from bacteriophage T7 gene 10 (Olins and Rangwala, 1989)
    241..1386    +  CDS            fucO: FUCO_ECOLI - Experimental evidence at protein level: Swiss-Prot protein existence level 1. From Escherichia coli (strain K12).
   1419..2855    +  CDS            aldA: ALDA_ECOLI - Also known as ald. Experimental evidence at protein level: Swiss-Prot protein existence level 1. Acts on lactaldehyde as well as other aldehydes. From Escherichia coli (strain K12).
   2944..3033    +  CDS            pheA (fragment): CMPDT_ECOLI - Experimental evidence at protein level: Swiss-Prot protein existence level 1. Catalyzes the Claisen rearrangement of chorismate to prephenate and the decarboxylation/dehydration of prephenate to phenylpyruvate. From Escherichia coli (strain K12).
   3271..3930    -  CDS            CmR: chloramphenicol acetyltransferase; cat; confers resistance to chloramphenicol
   3931..4033    -  promoter       cat promoter: promoter of the E. coli cat gene encoding chloramphenicol acetyltransferase
   4250..4312    +  CDS            insA (fragment): INA1_SHIDY - Protein inferred from homology: Swiss-Prot protein existence level 3. Absolutely required for transposition of IS1. From Shigella dysenteriae.
   4308..4334    +  misc_feature   bom (fragment): basis of mobility region from pBR322
   4433..4488    -  rep_origin     RSF ori (fragment): Plasmids containing the RSF 1030 origin of replication can be propagated in E. coli cells that contain additional plasmids with compatible origins.
   4576..5121    -  rep_origin     p15A ori: Plasmids containing the medium-copy-number p15A origin of replication can be propagated in E. coli cells that contain a second plasmid with the ColE1 origin.
   5252..74      -  CDS            ubiG (fragment) (across the origin): UBIG_ECOLI - Also known as pufX, yfaB. Experimental evidence at protein level: Swiss-Prot protein existence level 1. O-methyltransferase that catalyzes the 2 O-methylation steps in the ubiquinone biosynthetic pathway. From Escherichia coli (strain K12).
>Addgene plasmid #154138 | pEG03 | depositor full sequence | sequence record 298211 | P_gyrA-fucO-aldA-cam-p15A
GAGGCGACGGCTTCAAATTTAGCGATCTCTTCGTGGTCTACGTTATGGTTTTCCGGCGATTTTTCGGCAT
TCATTGGCACTTCTACTCCGTAATTGGCAAGACAAACGAGTATATCAGGCATTGGATGTGAATAAAGCGT
ATAGGTTTACCTCAAACTGCGCGGCTGTGTTATAATTTGCGACCTTTGAATCCGGGATACTAGAAATAAT
TTTGTTTAACTTTAAGAAGGAGATATACATATGGCTAACAGAATGATTCTGAACGAAACGGCATGGTTTG
GTCGGGGTGCTGTTGGGGCTTTAACCGATGAGGTGAAACGCCGTGGTTATCAGAAGGCGCTGATCGTCAC
CGATAAAACGCTGGTGCAATGCGGCGTGGTGGCGAAAGTGACCGATAAGATGGATGCTGCAGGGCTGGCA
TGGGCGATTTACGACGGCGTAGTGCCCAACCCAACAATTACTGTCGTCAAAGAAGGGCTCGGTGTATTCC
AGAATAGCGGCGCGGATTACCTGATCGCTATTGGTGGTGGTTCTCCACAGGATACTTGTAAAGCGATTGG
CATTATCAGCAACAACCCGGAGTTTGCCGATGTGCGTAGCCTGGAAGGGCTTTCCCCGACCAATAAACCC
AGTGTACCGATTCTGGCAATTCCTACCACAGCAGGTACTGCGGCAGAAGTGACCATTAACTACGTGATCA
CTGACGAAGAGAAACGGCGCAAGTTTGTTTGCGTTGATCCGCATGATATCCCGCAGGTGGCGTTTATTGA
CGCTGACATGATGGATGGTATGCCTCCAGCGCTGAAAGCTGCGACGGGTGTCGATGCGCTCACTCATGCT
ATTGAGGGGTATATTACCCGTGGCGCGTGGGCGCTAACCGATGCACTGCACATTAAAGCGATTGAAATCA
TTGCTGGGGCGCTGCGAGGATCGGTTGCTGGTGATAAGGATGCCGGAGAAGAAATGGCGCTCGGGCAGTA
TGTTGCGGGTATGGGCTTCTCGAATGTTGGGTTAGGGTTGGTGCATGGTATGGCGCATCCACTGGGCGCG
TTTTATAACACTCCACACGGTGTTGCGAACGCCATCCTGTTACCGCATGTCATGCGTTATAACGCTGACT
TTACCGGTGAGAAGTACCGCGATATCGCGCGCGTTATGGGCGTGAAAGTGGAAGGTATGAGCCTGGAAGA
GGCGCGTAATGCCGCTGTTGAAGCGGTGTTTGCTCTCAACCGTGATGTCGGTATTCCGCCACATTTGCGT
GATGTTGGTGTACGCAAGGAAGACATTCCGGCACTGGCGCAGGCGGCACTGGATGATGTTTGTACCGGTG
GCAACCCGCGTGAAGCAACGCTTGAGGATATTGTAGAGCTTTACCATACCGCCTGGTAACCGTTCATTTA
TCACAAAAGGATTGTTCGATGTCAGTACCCGTTCAACATCCTATGTATATCGATGGACAGTTTGTTACCT
GGCGTGGAGACGCATGGATTGATGTGGTAAACCCTGCTACAGAGGCTGTCATTTCCCGCATACCCGATGG
TCAGGCCGAGGATGCCCGTAAGGCAATCGATGCAGCAGAACGTGCACAACCAGAATGGGAAGCGTTGCCT
GCTATTGAACGCGCCAGTTGGTTGCGCAAAATCTCCGCCGGGATCCGCGAACGCGCCAGTGAAATCAGTG
CGCTGATTGTTGAAGAAGGGGGCAAGATCCAGCAGCTGGCTGAAGTCGAAGTGGCTTTTACTGCCGACTA
TATCGATTACATGGCGGAGTGGGCACGGCGTTACGAGGGCGAGATTATTCAAAGCGATCGTCCAGGAGAA
AATATTCTTTTGTTTAAACGTGCGCTTGGTGTGACTACCGGCATTCTGCCGTGGAACTTCCCGTTCTTCC
TCATTGCCCGCAAAATGGCTCCCGCTCTTTTGACCGGTAATACCATCGTCATTAAACCTAGTGAATTTAC
GCCAAACAATGCGATTGCATTCGCCAAAATCGTCGATGAAATAGGCCTTCCGCGCGGCGTGTTTAACCTT
GTACTGGGGCGTGGTGAAACCGTTGGGCAAGAACTGGCGGGTAACCCAAAGGTCGCAATGGTCAGTATGA
CAGGCAGCGTCTCTGCAGGTGAGAAGATCATGGCGACTGCGGCGAAAAACATCACCAAAGTGTGTCTGGA
ATTGGGGGGTAAAGCACCAGCTATCGTAATGGACGATGCCGATCTTGAACTGGCAGTCAAAGCCATCGTT
GATTCACGCGTCATTAATAGTGGGCAAGTGTGTAACTGTGCAGAACGTGTTTATGTACAGAAAGGCATTT
ATGATCAGTTCGTCAATCGGCTGGGTGAAGCGATGCAGGCGGTTCAATTTGGTAACCCCGCTGAACGCAA
CGACATTGCGATGGGGCCGTTGATTAACGCCGCGGCGCTGGAAAGGGTCGAGCAAAAAGTGGCGCGCGCA
GTAGAAGAAGGGGCGAGAGTGGCGTTCGGTGGCAAAGCGGTAGAGGGGAAAGGATATTATTATCCGCCGA
CATTGCTGCTGGATGTTCGCCAGGAAATGTCGATTATGCATGAGGAAACCTTTGGCCCGGTGCTGCCAGT
TGTCGCATTTGACACGCTGGAAGATGCTATCTCAATGGCTAATGACAGTGATTACGGCCTGACCTCATCA
ATCTATACCCAAAATCTGAACGTCGCGATGAAAGCCATTAAAGGGCTGAAGTTTGGTGAAACTTACATCA
ACCGTGAAAACTTCGAAGCTATGCAAGGCTTCCACGCCGGATGGCGTAAATCCGGTATTGGCGGCGCAGA
TGGTAAACATGGCTTGCATGAATATCTGCAGACCCAGGTGGTTTATTTACAGTCTTGATGGGCTGAAGGG
TTTAAGGCGAAGACGAACAATAAGGCCTCCCAAATCGGGGGGCCTTTTTTATTGATAACAAAAAGGCAAC
ACTATGACATCGGAAAACCCGTTACTGGCGCTGCGAGAGAAAATCAGCGCGCTGGATGAAAAATTATTAG
CATTACTGGCAGAGCGGCGCGAATTCAAACAGAAAGGCCATGGCTGGCCTCAGGCATTTGAGAAGCACAC
GGTCACACTGCTTCCGGTAGTCAATAAACCGGTAAACCAGCAATAGACATAAGCGGCTATTTAACGACCC
TGCCCTGAACCGACGACCGGGTCGAATTTGCTTTCGAATTTCTGCCATTCATCCGCTTATTATCACTTAT
TCAGGCGTAGCACCAGGCGTTTAAGGGCACCAATAACTGCCTTAAAAAAATTACGCCCCGCCCTGCCACT
CATCGCAGTACTGTTGTAATTCATTAAGCATTCTGCCGACATGGAAGCCATCACAGACGGCATGATGAAC
CTGAATCGCCAGCGGCATCAGCACCTTGTCGCCTTGCGTATAATATTTGCCCATGGTGAAAACGGGGGCG
AAGAAGTTGTCCATATTGGCCACGTTTAAATCAAAACTGGTGAAACTCACCCAGGGATTGGCTGAGACGA
AAAACATATTCTCAATAAACCCTTTAGGGAAATAGGCCAGGTTTTCACCGTAACACGCCACATCTTGCGA
ATATATGTGTAGAAACTGCCGGAAATCGTCGTGGTATTCACTCCAGAGCGATGAAAACGTTTCAGTTTGC
TCATGGAAAACGGTGTAACAAGGGTGAACACTATCCCATATCACCAGCTCACCGTCTTTCATTGCCATAC
GGAATTCCGGATGAGCATTCATCAGGCGGGCAAGAATGTGAATAAAGGCCGGATAAAACTTGTGCTTATT
TTTCTTTACGGTCTTTAAAAAGGCCGTAATATCCAGCTGAACGGTCTGGTTATAGGTACATTGAGCAACT
GACTGAAATGCCTCAAAATGTTCTTTACGATGCCATTGGGATATATCAACGGTGGTATATCCAGTGATTT
TTTTCTCCATTTTAGCTTCCTTAGCTCCTGAAAATCTCGATAACTCAAAAAATACGCCCGGTAGTGATCT
TATTTCATTATGGTGAAAGTTGGAACCTCTTACGTGCCGATCAACGTCTCATTTTCGCCAAAAGTTGGCC
CAGGGCTTCCCGGTATCAACAGGGACACCAGGATTTATTTATTCTGCGAAGTGATCTTCCGTCACAGGTA
TTTATTCGGCGCAAAGTGCGTCGGGTGATGCTGCCAACTTACTGATTTAGTGTATGATGGTGTTTTTGAG
GTGCTCCAGTGGCTTCTGTTTCTATCAGCTGTCCCTTCACACAACATAGCCACGGTGTTCAGCTACTGAC
GGGGTGGTGCGTAACGGCAAAAGCACCGCCGGACATCAGCGCTAGCGGAGTGTATACTGGCTTACTATGT
TGGCACTGATGAGGGTGTCAGTGAAGTGCTTCATGTGGCAGGAGAAAAAAGGCTGCACCGGTGCGTCAGC
AGAATATGTGATACAGGATATATTCCGCTTCCTCGCTCACTGACTCGCTACGCTCGGTCGTTCGACTGCG
GCGAGCGGAAATGGCTTACGAACGGGGCGGAGATTTCCTGGAAGATGCCAGGAAGATACTTAACAGGGAA
GTGAGAGGGCCGCGGCAAAGCCGTTTTTCCATAGGCTCCGCCCCCCTGACAAGCATCACGAAATCTGACG
CTCAAATCAGTGGTGGCGAAACCCGACAGGACTATAAAGATACCAGGCGTTTCCCCCTGGCGGCTCCCTC
GTGCGCTCTCCTGTTCCTGCCTTTCGGTTTACCGGTGTCATTCCGCTGTTATGGCCGCGTTTGTCTCATT
CCACGCCTGACACTCAGTTCCGGGTAGGCAGTTCGCTCCAAGCTGGACTGTATGCACGAACCCCCCGTTC
AGTCCGACCGCTGCGCCTTATCCGGTAACTATCGTCTTGAGTCCAACCCGGAAAGACATGCAAAAGCACC
ACTGGCAGCAGCCACTGGTAATTGATTTAGAGGAGTTAGTCTTGAAGTCATGCGCCGGTTAAGGCTAAAC
TGAAAGGACAAGTTTTGGTGACTGCGCTCCTCCAAGCCAGTTACCTCGGTTCAAAGAGTTGGTAGCTCAG
AGAACCTTCGAAAAACCGCCCTGCAAGGCGGTTTTTTCGTTTTCAGAGCAAGAGATTACGCGCAGACCAA
AACGATCTCAAGAAGATCATCTTATTAATCAGATAAAATATTTCTAGATTTCAGTGCAATTTATCTCTTC
AAATGTAGCACCTGAAGTCAGCCCCATACGATATAAGTTGTAATTCTCATGTTTGACAGCTTATCACCCA
GTCCTGCTCGCTTCGCTACTTGGCCATACCCACGCCGAAACAAGCGCTCATGAGCCCGAAGTGGCGAGCC
CGATCTTCCCCATCGGTGATGTCTCCCTCGACTCACACTTGGG
