Features (pLannotate 1.2.2; 12 found; start..end, strand, type, name):
    208..230     +  RBS            RBS: efficient ribosome binding site from bacteriophage T7 gene 10 (Olins and Rangwala, 1989)
    238..1383    +  CDS            fucO: FUCO_ECOLI - Experimental evidence at protein level: Swiss-Prot protein existence level 1. From Escherichia coli (strain K12).
   1416..2852    +  CDS            aldA: ALDA_ECOLI - Also known as ald. Experimental evidence at protein level: Swiss-Prot protein existence level 1. Acts on lactaldehyde as well as other aldehydes. From Escherichia coli (strain K12).
   2940..3029    +  CDS            pheA (fragment): CMPDT_ECOLI - Experimental evidence at protein level: Swiss-Prot protein existence level 1. Catalyzes the Claisen rearrangement of chorismate to prephenate and the decarboxylation/dehydration of prephenate to phenylpyruvate. From Escherichia coli (strain K12).
   3269..3928    -  CDS            CmR: chloramphenicol acetyltransferase; cat; confers resistance to chloramphenicol
   3929..4031    -  promoter       cat promoter: promoter of the E. coli cat gene encoding chloramphenicol acetyltransferase
   4256..4312    +  CDS            insA (fragment): INA1_SHIDY - Protein inferred from homology: Swiss-Prot protein existence level 3. Absolutely required for transposition of IS1. From Shigella dysenteriae.
   4308..4334    +  misc_feature   bom (fragment): basis of mobility region from pBR322
   4433..4488    -  rep_origin     RSF ori (fragment): Plasmids containing the RSF 1030 origin of replication can be propagated in E. coli cells that contain additional plasmids with compatible origins.
   4576..5121    -  rep_origin     p15A ori: Plasmids containing the medium-copy-number p15A origin of replication can be propagated in E. coli cells that contain a second plasmid with the ColE1 origin.
   5274..5343    -  CDS            TcR (fragment): tetracycline efflux protein; tet; confers resistance to tetracycline
   5364..71      -  CDS            ubiG (fragment) (across the origin): UBIG_ECOLI - Also known as pufX, yfaB. Experimental evidence at protein level: Swiss-Prot protein existence level 1. O-methyltransferase that catalyzes the 2 O-methylation steps in the ubiquinone biosynthetic pathway. From Escherichia coli (strain K12).
>Addgene plasmid #154138 | pEG03 | addgene full sequence | sequence record 332116 | Addgene NGS Result
GCGACGGCTTCAAATTTAGCGATCTCTTCGTGGTCTACGTTATGGTTTTCCGGCGATTTTTCGGCATTCA
TTGGCACTTCTACTCCGTAATTGGCAAGACAAACGAGTATATCAGGCATTGGATGTGAATAAAGCGTATA
GGTTTACCTCAAACTGCGCGGCTGTGTTATAATTTGCGACCTTTGAATCCGGGATACTAGAAATAATTTT
GTTTAACTTTAAGAAGGAGATATACATATGGCTAACAGAATGATTCTGAACGAAACGGCATGGTTTGGTC
GGGGTGCTGTTGGGGCTTTAACCGATGAGGTGAAACGCCGTGGTTATCAGAAGGCGCTGATCGTCACCGA
TAAAACGCTGGTGCAATGCGGCGTGGTGGCGAAAGTGACCGATAAGATGGATGCTGCAGGGCTGGCATGG
GCGATTTACGACGGCGTAGTGCCCAACCCAACAATTACTGTCGTCAAAGAAGGGCTCGGTGTATTCCAGA
ATAGCGGCGCGGATTACCTGATCGCTATTGGTGGTGGTTCTCCACAGGATACTTGTAAAGCGATTGGCAT
TATCAGCAACAACCCGGAGTTTGCCGATGTGCGTAGCCTGGAAGGGCTTTCCCCGACCAATAAACCCAGT
GTACCGATTCTGGCAATTCCTACCACAGCAGGTACTGCGGCAGAAGTGACCATTAACTACGTGATCACTG
ACGAAGAGAAACGGCGCAAGTTTGTTTGCGTTGATCCGCATGATATCCCGCAGGTGGCGTTTATTGACGC
TGACATGATGGATGGTATGCCTCCAGCGCTGAAAGCTGCGACGGGTGTCGATGCGCTCACTCATGCTATT
GAGGGGTATATTACCCGTGGCGCGTGGGCGCTAACCGATGCACTGCACATTAAAGCGATTGAAATCATTG
CTGGGGCGCTGCGAGGATCGGTTGCTGGTGATAAGGATGCCGGAGAAGAAATGGCGCTCGGGCAGTATGT
TGCGGGTATGGGCTTCTCGAATGTTGGGTTAGGGTTGGTGCATGGTATGGCGCATCCACTGGGCGCGTTT
TATAACACTCCACACGGTGTTGCGAACGCCATCCTGTTACCGCATGTCATGCGTTATAACGCTGACTTTA
CCGGTGAGAAGTACCGCGATATCGCGCGCGTTATGGGCGTGAAAGTGGAAGGTATGAGCCTGGAAGAGGC
GCGTAATGCCGCTGTTGAAGCGGTGTTTGCTCTCAACCGTGATGTCGGTATTCCGCCACATTTGCGTGAT
GTTGGTGTACGCAAGGAAGACATTCCGGCACTGGCGCAGGCGGCACTGGATGATGTTTGTACCGGTGGCA
ACCCGCGTGAAGCAACGCTTGAGGATATTGTAGAGCTTTACCATACCGCCTGGTAACCGTTCATTTATCA
CAAAAGGATTGTTCGATGTCAGTACCCGTTCAACATCCTATGTATATCGATGGACAGTTTGTTACCTGGC
GTGGAGACGCATGGATTGATGTGGTAAACCCTGCTACAGAGGCTGTCATTTCCCGCATACCCGATGGTCA
GGCCGAGGATGCCCGTAAGGCAATCGATGCAGCAGAACGTGCACAACCAGAATGGGAAGCGTTGCCTGCT
ATTGAACGCGCCAGTTGGTTGCGCAAAATCTCCGCCGGGATCCGCGAACGCGCCAGTGAAATCAGTGCGC
TGATTGTTGAAGAAGGGGGCAAGATCCAGCAGCTGGCTGAAGTCGAAGTGGCTTTTACTGCCGACTATAT
CGATTACATGGCGGAGTGGGCACGGCGTTACGAGGGCGAGATTATTCAAAGCGATCGTCCAGGAGAAAAT
ATTCTTTTGTTTAAACGTGCGCTTGGTGTGACTACCGGCATTCTGCCGTGGAACTTCCCGTTCTTCCTCA
TTGCCCGCAAAATGGCTCCCGCTCTTTTGACCGGTAATACCATCGTCATTAAACCTAGTGAATTTACGCC
AAACAATGCGATTGCATTCGCCAAAATCGTCGATGAAATAGGCCTTCCGCGCGGCGTGTTTAACCTTGTA
CTGGGGCGTGGTGAAACCGTTGGGCAAGAACTGGCGGGTAACCCAAAGGTCGCAATGGTCAGTATGACAG
GCAGCGTCTCTGCAGGTGAGAAGATCATGGCGACTGCGGCGAAAAACATCACCAAAGTGTGTCTGGAATT
GGGGGGTAAAGCACCAGCTATCGTAATGGACGATGCCGATCTTGAACTGGCAGTCAAAGCCATCGTTGAT
TCACGCGTCATTAATAGTGGGCAAGTGTGTAACTGTGCAGAACGTGTTTATGTACAGAAAGGCATTTATG
ATCAGTTCGTCAATCGGCTGGGTGAAGCGATGCAGGCGGTTCAATTTGGTAACCCCGCTGAACGCAACGA
CATTGCGATGGGGCCGTTGATTAACGCCGCGGCGCTGGAAAGGGTCGAGCAAAAAGTGGCGCGCGCAGTA
GAAGAAGGGGCGAGAGTGGCGTTCGGTGGCAAAGCGGTAGAGGGGAAAGGATATTATTATCCGCCGACAT
TGCTGCTGGATGTTCGCCAGGAAATGTCGATTATGCATGAGGAAACCTTTGGCCCGGTGCTGCCAGTTGT
CGCATTTGACACGCTGGAAGATGCTATCTCAATGGCTAATGACAGTGATTACGGCCTGACCTCATCAATC
TATACCCAAAATCTGAACGTCGCGATGAAAGCCATTAAAGGGCTGAAGTTTGGTGAAACTTACATCAACC
GTGAAAACTTCGAAGCTATGCAAGGCTTCCACGCCGGATGGCGTAAATCCGGTATTGGCGGCGCAGATGG
TAAACATGGCTTGCATGAATATCTGCAGACCCAGGTGGTTTATTTACAGTCTTGATGGGCTGAAGGGTTT
AAGCGAAGACGAACAATAAGGCCTCCCAAATCGGGGGGCCTTTTTTATTGATAACAAAAAGGCAACACTA
TGACATCGGAAAACCCGTTACTGGCGCTGCGAGAGAAAATCAGCGCGCTGGATGAAAAATTATTAGCGTT
ACTGGCAGAGAGGCGCGAATTCAAACAGAAAGGCCATGGGCTGGCCTCAGGCATTTGAGAAGCACACGGT
CACACTGCTTCCGGTAGTCAATAAACCGGTAAACCAGCAATAGACATAAGCGGCTATTTAACGACCCTGC
CCTGAACCGACGACCGGGTCGAATTTGCTTTCGAATTTCTGCCATTCATCCGCTTATTATCACTTATTCA
GGCGTAGCAACCAGGCGTTTAAGGGCACCAATAACTGCCTTAAAAAAATTACGCCCCGCCCTGCCACTCA
TCGCAGTACTGTTGTAATTCATTAAGCATTCTGCCGACATGGAAGCCATCACAAACGGCATGATGAACCT
GAATCGCCAGCGGCATCAGCACCTTGTCGCCTTGCGTATAATATTTGCCCATGGTGAAAACGGGGGCGAA
GAAGTTGTCCATATTGGCCACGTTTAAATCAAAACTGGTGAAACTCACCCAGGGATTGGCTGAGACGAAA
AACATATTCTCAATAAACCCTTTAGGGAAATAGGCCAGGTTTTCACCGTAACACGCCACATCTTGCGAAT
ATATGTGTAGAAACTGCCGGAAATCGTCGTGGTATTCACTCCAGAGCGATGAAAACGTTTCAGTTTGCTC
ATGGAAAACGGTGTAACAAGGGTGAACACTATCCCATATCACCAGCTCACCGTCTTTCATTGCCATACGG
AATTCCGGATGAGCATTCATCAGGCGGGCAAGAATGTGAATAAAGGCCGGATAAAACTTGTGCTTATTTT
TCTTTACGGTCTTTAAAAAGGCCGTAATATCCAGCTGAACGGTCTGGTTATAGGTACATTGAGCAACTGA
CTGAAATGCCTCAAAATGTTCTTTACGATGCCATTGGGATATATCAACGGTGGTATATCCAGTGATTTTT
TTCTCCATTTTAGCTTCCTTAGCTCCTGAAAATCTCGATAACTCAAAAAATACGCCCGGTAGTGATCTTA
TTTCATTATGGTGAAAGTTGGAACCTCTTACGTGCCGATCAACGTCTCATTTTCGCCAAAAGTTGGCCCA
GGGCTTCCCGGTATCAACAGGGACACCAGGATTTATTTATTCTGCGAAGTGATCTTCCGTCACAGGTATT
TATTCGGCGCAAAGTGCGTCGGGTGATGCTGCCAACTTACTGATTTAGTGTATGATGGTGTTTTTGAGGT
GCTCCAGTGGCTTCTGTTTCTATCAGCTGTCCCTTTCACACAACATAGCCACGGGTGTTCAGCTACTGAC
GGGGTGGTGCGTAACGGCAAAAGCACCGCCGGACATCAGCGCTAGCGGAGTGTATACTGGCTTACTATGT
TGGCACTGATGAGGGTGTCAGTGAAGTGCTTCATGTGGCAGGAGAAAAAAGGCTGCACCGGTGCGTCAGC
AGAATATGTGATACAGGATATATTCCGCTTCCTCGCTCACTGACTCGCTACGCTCGGTCGTTCGACTGCG
GCGAGCGGAAATGGCTTACGAACGGGGCGGAGATTTCCTGGAAGATGCCAGGAAGATACTTAACAGGGAA
GTGAGAGGGCCGCGGCAAAGCCGTTTTTCCATAGGCTCCGCCCCCCTGACAAGCATCACGAAATCTGACG
CTCAAATCAGTGGTGACGAAACCCGACAGGACTATAAAGATACCAGGCGTTTCCCCCTGGCGGCTCCCTC
GTGCGCTCTCCTGTTCCTGCCTTTCGGTTTACCGGTGTCATTCCGCTGTTATGGCCGCGTTTGTCTCATT
CCACGCCTGACACTCAGTTCCGGGTAGGCAGTTCGCTCCAAGCTGGACTGTATGCACGAACCCCCCGTTC
AGTCCGACCGCTGCGCCTTATCCGGTAACTATCGTCTTGAGTCCAACCCGGAAAGACATGCAAAAGCACC
ACTGGCAGCAGCCACTGGTAATTGATTTAGAGGAGTTAGTCTTGAAGTCATGCGCCGGTTAAGGCTAAAC
TGAAAGGACAAGTTTTGGTGACTGCGCTCCTCCAAGCCAGTTACCTCGGTTCAAAGAGTTGGTAGCTCAG
AGAACCTTCGAAAAACCGCCCTGCAAGGCGGTTTTTTCGTTTTCAGAGCAAGAGATTACGCGCAGACCAA
AACGATCTCAAGAAGATCATCTTATTAATCAGATAAAATATTTCTAGATTTCAGTGCAATTTATCTCTTC
AAATGTAGCACCTGAAGTCAGCCCCATACGATATAAGTTGTAATTCTCATGTTTGACAGCTTATCACCCA
GTCCTGCTCGCTTCGCTACTTGGCCATACCCACGCCGAAACAAGCGCTCATGAGCCCGAAGTGGCGAGCC
CGATCTTCCCCATCGGTGATGTCTTCCCTCGACTCACACTTGGGGAG
